Addgene plasmid #249331: pCBS-4559
Purpose: Expresses EPEC DarT2(G49D)-nSpCas9(D10A) in mammalian cells and gfp-dropout cassette for cloning sgRNAs
Depositing lab: Chase Beisel. Depositing organization: Helmholtz-Zentrum fuer Infektionsforschung (HZI). Publication: Targeted DNA ADP-ribosylation triggers templated repair in bacteria and base mutagenesis in eukaryotes. Gupta D, Patinios C, Bassett HV, Kibe A, Collins SP, Kamm C, Wang Y, Zhao C, Vollen K, Toussaint C, Calvin I, Cullot G, Aird EJ, Polkoff KM, Nguyen-Vo TP, Migur A, Schut F, Al'Abri IS, Achmedov T, Del Re A, Corn JE, Saliba AE, Crook N, Stepanova AN, Alonso JM, Beisel CL. Nat Biotechnol. 2025 Sep 4. doi: 10.1038/s41587-025-02802-w. PubMed 40908325.
Backbone
  Vector backbone: pUC19
  Vector type: Mammalian Expression
Growth in bacteria
  Bacterial resistance: Ampicillin, 100 μg/mL
  Growth temperature: 37°C
  Growth strain: DH5alpha
  Copy number: High Copy
Gene/Insert
  Gene/Insert name: EPEC DarT2(G49D)-nSpCas9(D10A)
  Species: Synthetic
  Mutation: DarT2(G49D) and nSpCas9(D10A)
  Tag / fusion protein: 3X Flag tag (N terminal on insert)
  Cloning method: Gibson Cloning
Terms and licenses: Academic/Nonprofit Terms; Industry Terms: Not Available to Industry
How to cite: pCBS-4559 was a gift from Chase Beisel (Addgene plasmid # 249331 ; http://n2t.net/addgene:249331 ; RRID:Addgene_249331)
