[The description below was written by a language model from this plasmid's Addgene catalogue record and pLannotate feature annotations shown in this document.]
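Description:
pCBS-4559 is a 10.2 kb mammalian expression plasmid, recorded as built on a pUC19 backbone, that combines a DNA-modifying Cas9 fusion and a guide RNA cloning site on one vector. It is propagated in E. coli at high copy from a ColE1/pUC-type origin under ampicillin selection (AmpR with its native bla promoter). The annotated sequence also contains an f1 phage origin, small fragments of bom and rop, and a single AAV2 inverted terminal repeat. With only one ITR detected, these look like remnants of a parental vector rather than a functional AAV packaging cassette.

The protein payload is a synthetic fusion of EPEC DarT2 carrying the G49D substitution to the D10A nickase form of Streptococcus pyogenes Cas9, with an N-terminal 3xFLAG tag. It is driven by a compact hybrid promoter made of the CMV enhancer, chicken β-actin promoter and a hybrid CBA/MVM intron, and it ends with a nucleoplasmin bipartite NLS and the bGH polyadenylation signal. The feature table annotates the Cas9 portion (as two adjoining segments) but does not label DarT2 or the FLAG tag, which presumably lie in the unannotated stretch between the intron and Cas9.

Upstream, a human U6 Pol III promoter is followed by a superfolder GFP cassette with the bacterial rrnB T1 and T7Te terminators and then the SpCas9 sgRNA scaffold. This is the gfp-dropout arrangement: replacing the GFP cassette with a spacer places it directly before the scaffold, and correct clones can be recognised as non-fluorescent colonies.

According to the associated publication, the construct is used for guide-directed DNA ADP-ribosylation by DarT2, which drives base mutagenesis at target sites in eukaryotic cells.
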