Features (pLannotate 1.2.2; 23 found; start..end, strand, type, name):
    171..759     +  rep_origin     ori: high-copy-number ColE1/pMB1/pBR322/pUC origin of replication
    821..1061    +  promoter       U6 promoter: RNA polymerase III promoter for human U6 snRNA
   1246..1959    +  CDS            superfolder GFP: GFP variant that folds robustly even when fused to poorly folded proteins (Pédelacq et al., 2006)
   1971..2042    +  terminator     rrnB T1 terminator: transcription terminator T1 from the E. coli rrnB gene
   2058..2085    +  terminator     T7Te terminator: phage T7 early transcription terminator
   2102..2177    +  misc_RNA       gRNA scaffold: guide RNA scaffold for the Streptococcus pyogenes CRISPR/Cas9 system
   2184..2227    +  misc_RNA       gRNA scaffold (fragment): guide RNA scaffold for the Streptococcus pyogenes CRISPR/Cas9 system
   2274..2559    +  enhancer       CMV enhancer: human cytomegalovirus immediate early enhancer; contains an 18-bp deletion relative to the standard CMV enhancer
   2561..2670    +  promoter       chicken β-actin promoter (fragment): contains a 21-bp deletion relative to the standard chicken β-actin promoter
   2662..2783    +  promoter       chicken β-actin promoter (fragment): contains a 21-bp deletion relative to the standard chicken β-actin promoter
   2784..3011    +  intron         hybrid intron: hybrid between chicken β-actin (CBA) and minute virus of mice (MMV) introns (Gray et al., 2011)
   3531..3547    +  intron         large T intron (fragment): SV40 (simian virus 40) large T antigen intron
   3896..5497    +  CDS            dCas9(N): N-terminal portion of catalytically inactive Streptococcus pyogenes dCas9 carrying the D10A mutation (Zetsche et al., 2015)
   5498..7996    +  CDS            Cas9(C): C-terminal portion of Streptococcus pyogenes Cas9 (Zetsche et al., 2015)
   7997..8044    +  CDS            nucleoplasmin NLS: bipartite nuclear localization signal from nucleoplasmin
   8078..8189    +  polyA_signal   bGH poly(A) signal: bovine growth hormone polyadenylation signal
   8294..8434    +  repeat_region  AAV2 ITR: inverted terminal repeat of adeno-associated virus serotype 2 inverted
   8439..8490    -  misc_feature   bom (fragment): basis of mobility region from pBR322
   8509..8964    +  rep_origin     f1 ori (sequence partly withheld): f1 bacteriophage origin of replication; arrow indicates direction of (+) strand synthesis
   8965..9014    -  misc_feature   bom (fragment): basis of mobility region from pBR322
   9116..9151    -  CDS            rop (fragment): Rop protein, which maintains plasmids at low copy number; rop
   9246..9350    +  promoter       AmpR promoter: bla
   9351..10211   +  CDS            AmpR: β-lactamase; bla; confers resistance to ampicillin, carbenicillin, and related antibiotics
>Addgene plasmid #249331 | pCBS-4559 | addgene full sequence | sequence record 497004 | Addgene NGS Result
CTGTCAGACCAAGTTTACTCATATATACTTTAGATTGATTTAAAACTTCATTTTTAATTTAAAAGGATCT
AGGTGAAGATCCTTTTTGATAATCTCATGACCAAAATCCCTTAACGTGAGTTTTCGTTCCACTGAGCGTC
AGACCCCGTAGAAAAGATCAAAGGATCTTCTTGAGATCCTTTTTTTCTGCGCGTAATCTGCTGCTTGCAA
ACAAAAAAACCACCGCTACCAGCGGTGGTTTGTTTGCCGGATCAAGAGCTACCAACTCTTTTTCCGAAGG
TAACTGGCTTCAGCAGAGCGCAGATACCAAATACTGTTCTTCTAGTGTAGCCGTAGTTAGGCCACCACTT
CAAGAACTCTGTAGCACCGCCTACATACCTCGCTCTGCTAATCCTGTTACCAGTGGCTGCTGCCAGTGGC
GATAAGTCGTGTCTTACCGGGTTGGACTCAAGACGATAGTTACCGGATAAGGCGCAGCGGTCGGGCTGAA
CGGGGGGTTCGTGCACACAGCCCAGCTTGGAGCGAACGACCTACACCGAACTGAGATACCTACAGCGTGA
GCTATGAGAAAGCGCCACGCTTCCCGAAGGGAGAAAGGCGGACAGGTATCCGGTAAGCGGCAGGGTCGGA
ACAGGAGAGCGCACGAGGGAGCTTCCAGGGGGAAACGCCTGGTATCTTTATAGTCCTGTCGGGTTTCGCC
ACCTCTGACTTGAGCGTCGATTTTTGTGATGCTCGTCAGGGGGGCGGAGCCTATGGAAAAACGCCAGCAA
CGCGGCCTTTTTACGGTTCCTGGCCTTTTGCTGGCCTTTTGCTCACATGTGAGGGCCTATTTCCCATGAT
TCCTTCATATTTGCATATACGATACAAGGCTGTTAGAGAGATAATTGGAATTAATTTGACTGTAAACACA
AAGATATTAGTACAAAATACGTGACGTAGAAAGTAATAATTTCTTGGGTAGTTTGCAGTTTTAAAATTAT
GTTTTAAAATGGACTATCATATGCTTACCGTAACTTGAAAGTATTTCGATTTCTTGGCTTTATATATCTT
GTGGAAAGGACGAAACACCGGGTCTTCGTGAAAGTGAAACGTGATTTCATGCGTCATTTTGAACATTTTG
TAAATCTTATTTAATAATGTGTGCGGCAATTCACATTTAATTTATGAATGTTTTCTTAACATCGCGGCAA
CTCAAGAAACGGCAGGTTCGGATCTTAGCTACTAGAGAAAGAGGAGAAATACTAGATGCGTAAAGGCGAA
GAGCTGTTCACTGGTGTCGTCCCTATTCTGGTGGAACTGGATGGTGATGTCAACGGTCATAAGTTTTCCG
TGCGTGGCGAGGGTGAAGGTGACGCAACTAATGGTAAACTGACGCTGAAGTTCATCTGTACTACTGGTAA
ACTGCCGGTTCCTTGGCCGACTCTGGTAACGACGCTGACTTATGGTGTTCAGTGCTTTGCTCGTTATCCG
GACCATATGAAGCAGCATGACTTCTTCAAGTCCGCCATGCCGGAAGGCTATGTGCAGGAACGCACGATTT
CCTTTAAGGATGACGGCACGTACAAAACGCGTGCGGAAGTGAAATTTGAAGGCGATACCCTGGTAAACCG
CATTGAGCTGAAAGGCATTGACTTTAAAGAGGACGGCAATATCCTGGGCCATAAGCTGGAATACAATTTT
AACAGCCACAATGTTTACATCACCGCCGATAAACAAAAAAATGGCATTAAAGCGAATTTTAAAATTCGCC
ACAACGTGGAGGATGGCAGCGTGCAGCTGGCTGATCACTACCAGCAAAACACTCCAATCGGTGATGGTCC
TGTTCTGCTGCCAGACAATCACTATCTGAGCACGCAAAGCGTTCTGTCTAAAGATCCGAACGAGAAACGC
GATCATATGGTTCTGCTGGAGTTCGTAACCGCAGCGGGCATCACGCATGGTATGGATGAACTGTACAAAT
GACCAGGCATCAAATAAAACGAAAGGCTCAGTCGAAAGACTGGGCCTTTCGTTTTATCTGTTGTTTGTCG
GTGAACGCTCTCTACTAGAGTCACACTGGCTCACCTTCGGGTGGGCCTTTCTGCGTTTATAGTGAAGACC
TGTTTTAGAGCTAGAAATAGCAAGTTAAAATAAGGCTAGTCCGTTATCAACTTGAAAAAGTGGCACCGAG
TCGGTGCTTTTTTGTTTTAGAGCTAGAAATAGCAAGTTAAAATAAGGCTAGTCCGTTTTTAGCGCGTGCG
CCAATTCTGCAGACAAATGGCTCTAGAGGTACCCGTTACATAACTTACGGTAAATGGCCCGCCTGGCTGA
CCGCCCAACGACCCCCGCCCATTGACGTCAATAGTAACGCCAATAGGGACTTTCCATTGACGTCAATGGG
TGGAGTATTTACGGTAAACTGCCCACTTGGCAGTACATCAAGTGTATCATATGCCAAGTACGCCCCCTAT
TGACGTCAATGACGGTAAATGGCCCGCCTGGCATTGTGCCCAGTACATGACCTTATGGGACTTTCCTACT
TGGCAGTACATCTACGTATTAGTCATCGCTATTACCATGGTCGAGGTGAGCCCCACGTTCTGCTTCACTC
TCCCCATCTCCCCCCCCTCCCCACCCCCAATTTTGTATTTATTTATTTTTTAATTATTTTGTGCAGCGAT
GGGGGCGGGGCGAGGCGGAGAGGTGCGGCGGCAGCCAATCAGAGCGGCGCGCTCCGAAAGTTTCCTTTTA
TGGCGAGGCGGCGGCGGCGGCGGCCCTATAAAAAGCGAAGCGCGCGGCGGGCGGGAGTCGCTGCGCGCTG
CCTTCGCCCCGTGCCCCGCTCCGCCGCCGCCTCGCGCCGCCCGCCCCGGCTCTGACTGACCGCGTTACTC
CCACAGGTGAGCGGGCGGGACGGCCCTTCTCCTCCGGGCTGTAATTAGCTGAGCAAGAGGTAAGGGTTTA
AGGGATGGTTGGTTGGTGGGGTATTAATGTTTAATTACCTGGAGCACCTGCCTGAAATCACTTTTTTTCA
GGTTGGACCGGTGCCACCATGGACTATAAGGACCACGACGGAGACTACAAGGATCATGATATTGATTACA
AAGACGATGACGATAAGATGGCCCCAAAGAAGAAGCGGAAGGTCGGTATCCACGGAGTCCCAGCAGCCGC
CTATGATTACTCAGCCAGCTTGAATCCACAGAAAGCTCTTATCTGGCGCATTGTCCATCGTGATAACATT
CCTTGGATCTTAGACAATGGTCTGCACTGCGGTAATAGCTTGGTTCAAGCCGAGAACTGGATTAACATCG
ACAATCCCGAGTTGATTGGTAAACGCGCTGGGCACCCGGTTCCCGTAGGCACCGGGGGTACGTTGCACGA
TTATGTCCCGTTCTACTTTACGCCTTTTAGTCCTATGCTTATGAATATCCATTCAGGCCGCGGCGGCATT
AAACGCCGCCCCAATGAAGAGATTGTAATCTTAGTTAGCAACTTACGCAACGTCGCAGCCCATGACGTGC
CCTTTGTTTTTACCGACTCACACGCCTATTATAATTGGACAAACTACTATACGTCGTTAAACTCATTGGA
CCAGATCGATTGGCCAATTTTGCAAGCCCGCGATTTCCGCCGTGACCCAGATGACCCGGCTAAGTTTGAA
CGCTACCAAGCAGAGGCCTTAATCTGGCAACACTGTCCGATCTCATTACTTGACGGTATCATCTGTTACT
CGGAAGAGGTCCGCTTGCAGTTGGAGCAGTGGTTGTTTCAACGTAATTTGACAATGTCAGTACACACCCG
TTCTGGCTGGTATTTTTCGAGTGGCGGATCGTCTGGTGGCAGTTCAGGCTCGGAAACACCAGGCACAAGC
GAGTCCGCGACACCCGAATCGAGTGGAGGGAGCTCCGGGGGTTCCGACAAGAAGTACAGCATCGGCCTGG
CCATCGGCACCAACTCTGTGGGCTGGGCCGTGATCACCGACGAGTACAAGGTGCCCAGCAAGAAATTCAA
GGTGCTGGGCAACACCGACCGGCACAGCATCAAGAAGAACCTGATCGGAGCCCTGCTGTTCGACAGCGGC
GAAACAGCCGAGGCCACCCGGCTGAAGAGAACCGCCAGAAGAAGATACACCAGACGGAAGAACCGGATCT
GCTATCTGCAAGAGATCTTCAGCAACGAGATGGCCAAGGTGGACGACAGCTTCTTCCACAGACTGGAAGA
GTCCTTCCTGGTGGAAGAGGATAAGAAGCACGAGCGGCACCCCATCTTCGGCAACATCGTGGACGAGGTG
GCCTACCACGAGAAGTACCCCACCATCTACCACCTGAGAAAGAAACTGGTGGACAGCACCGACAAGGCCG
ACCTGCGGCTGATCTATCTGGCCCTGGCCCACATGATCAAGTTCCGGGGCCACTTCCTGATCGAGGGCGA
CCTGAACCCCGACAACAGCGACGTGGACAAGCTGTTCATCCAGCTGGTGCAGACCTACAACCAGCTGTTC
GAGGAAAACCCCATCAACGCCAGCGGCGTGGACGCCAAGGCCATCCTGTCTGCCAGACTGAGCAAGAGCA
GACGGCTGGAAAATCTGATCGCCCAGCTGCCCGGCGAGAAGAAGAATGGCCTGTTCGGAAACCTGATTGC
CCTGAGCCTGGGCCTGACCCCCAACTTCAAGAGCAACTTCGACCTGGCCGAGGATGCCAAACTGCAGCTG
AGCAAGGACACCTACGACGACGACCTGGACAACCTGCTGGCCCAGATCGGCGACCAGTACGCCGACCTGT
TTCTGGCCGCCAAGAACCTGTCCGACGCCATCCTGCTGAGCGACATCCTGAGAGTGAACACCGAGATCAC
CAAGGCCCCCCTGAGCGCCTCTATGATCAAGAGATACGACGAGCACCACCAGGACCTGACCCTGCTGAAA
GCTCTCGTGCGGCAGCAGCTGCCTGAGAAGTACAAAGAGATTTTCTTCGACCAGAGCAAGAACGGCTACG
CCGGCTACATTGACGGCGGAGCCAGCCAGGAAGAGTTCTACAAGTTCATCAAGCCCATCCTGGAAAAGAT
GGACGGCACCGAGGAACTGCTCGTGAAGCTGAACAGAGAGGACCTGCTGCGGAAGCAGCGGACCTTCGAC
AACGGCAGCATCCCCCACCAGATCCACCTGGGAGAGCTGCACGCCATTCTGCGGCGGCAGGAAGATTTTT
ACCCATTCCTGAAGGACAACCGGGAAAAGATCGAGAAGATCCTGACCTTCCGCATCCCCTACTACGTGGG
CCCTCTGGCCAGGGGAAACAGCAGATTCGCCTGGATGACCAGAAAGAGCGAGGAAACCATCACCCCCTGG
AACTTCGAGGAAGTGGTGGACAAGGGCGCTTCCGCCCAGAGCTTCATCGAGCGGATGACCAACTTCGATA
AGAACCTGCCCAACGAGAAGGTGCTGCCCAAGCACAGCCTGCTGTACGAGTACTTCACCGTGTATAACGA
GCTGACCAAAGTGAAATACGTGACCGAGGGAATGAGAAAGCCCGCCTTCCTGAGCGGCGAGCAGAAAAAG
GCCATCGTGGACCTGCTGTTCAAGACCAACCGGAAAGTGACCGTGAAGCAGCTGAAAGAGGACTACTTCA
AGAAAATCGAGTGCTTCGACTCCGTGGAAATCTCCGGCGTGGAAGATCGGTTCAACGCCTCCCTGGGCAC
ATACCACGATCTGCTGAAAATTATCAAGGACAAGGACTTCCTGGACAATGAGGAAAACGAGGACATTCTG
GAAGATATCGTGCTGACCCTGACACTGTTTGAGGACAGAGAGATGATCGAGGAACGGCTGAAAACCTATG
CCCACCTGTTCGACGACAAAGTGATGAAGCAGCTGAAGCGGCGGAGATACACCGGCTGGGGCAGGCTGAG
CCGGAAGCTGATCAACGGCATCCGGGACAAGCAGTCCGGCAAGACAATCCTGGATTTCCTGAAGTCCGAC
GGCTTCGCCAACAGAAACTTCATGCAGCTGATCCACGACGACAGCCTGACCTTTAAAGAGGACATCCAGA
AAGCCCAGGTGTCCGGCCAGGGCGATAGCCTGCACGAGCACATTGCCAATCTGGCCGGCAGCCCCGCCAT
TAAGAAGGGCATCCTGCAGACAGTGAAGGTGGTGGACGAGCTCGTGAAAGTGATGGGCCGGCACAAGCCC
GAGAACATCGTGATCGAAATGGCCAGAGAGAACCAGACCACCCAGAAGGGACAGAAGAACAGCCGCGAGA
GAATGAAGCGGATCGAAGAGGGCATCAAAGAGCTGGGCAGCCAGATCCTGAAAGAACACCCCGTGGAAAA
CACCCAGCTGCAGAACGAGAAGCTGTACCTGTACTACCTGCAGAATGGGCGGGATATGTACGTGGACCAG
GAACTGGACATCAACCGGCTGTCCGACTACGATGTGGACCATATCGTGCCTCAGAGCTTTCTGAAGGACG
ACTCCATCGACAACAAGGTGCTGACCAGAAGCGACAAGAACCGGGGCAAGAGCGACAACGTGCCCTCCGA
AGAGGTCGTGAAGAAGATGAAGAACTACTGGCGGCAGCTGCTGAACGCCAAGCTGATTACCCAGAGAAAG
TTCGACAATCTGACCAAGGCCGAGAGAGGCGGCCTGAGCGAACTGGATAAGGCCGGCTTCATCAAGAGAC
AGCTGGTGGAAACCCGGCAGATCACAAAGCACGTGGCACAGATCCTGGACTCCCGGATGAACACTAAGTA
CGACGAGAATGACAAGCTGATCCGGGAAGTGAAAGTGATCACCCTGAAGTCCAAGCTGGTGTCCGATTTC
CGGAAGGATTTCCAGTTTTACAAAGTGCGCGAGATCAACAACTACCACCACGCCCACGACGCCTACCTGA
ACGCCGTCGTGGGAACCGCCCTGATCAAAAAGTACCCTAAGCTGGAAAGCGAGTTCGTGTACGGCGACTA
CAAGGTGTACGACGTGCGGAAGATGATCGCCAAGAGCGAGCAGGAAATCGGCAAGGCTACCGCCAAGTAC
TTCTTCTACAGCAACATCATGAACTTTTTCAAGACCGAGATTACCCTGGCCAACGGCGAGATCCGGAAGC
GGCCTCTGATCGAGACAAACGGCGAAACCGGGGAGATCGTGTGGGATAAGGGCCGGGATTTTGCCACCGT
GCGGAAAGTGCTGAGCATGCCCCAAGTGAATATCGTGAAAAAGACCGAGGTGCAGACAGGCGGCTTCAGC
AAAGAGTCTATCCTGCCCAAGAGGAACAGCGATAAGCTGATCGCCAGAAAGAAGGACTGGGACCCTAAGA
AGTACGGCGGCTTCGACAGCCCCACCGTGGCCTATTCTGTGCTGGTGGTGGCCAAAGTGGAAAAGGGCAA
GTCCAAGAAACTGAAGAGTGTGAAAGAGCTGCTGGGGATCACCATCATGGAAAGAAGCAGCTTCGAGAAG
AATCCCATCGACTTTCTGGAAGCCAAGGGCTACAAAGAAGTGAAAAAGGACCTGATCATCAAGCTGCCTA
AGTACTCCCTGTTCGAGCTGGAAAACGGCCGGAAGAGAATGCTGGCCTCTGCCGGCGAACTGCAGAAGGG
AAACGAACTGGCCCTGCCCTCCAAATATGTGAACTTCCTGTACCTGGCCAGCCACTATGAGAAGCTGAAG
GGCTCCCCCGAGGATAATGAGCAGAAACAGCTGTTTGTGGAACAGCACAAGCACTACCTGGACGAGATCA
TCGAGCAGATCAGCGAGTTCTCCAAGAGAGTGATCCTGGCCGACGCTAATCTGGACAAAGTGCTGTCCGC
CTACAACAAGCACCGGGATAAGCCCATCAGAGAGCAGGCCGAGAATATCATCCACCTGTTTACCCTGACC
AATCTGGGAGCCCCTGCCGCCTTCAAGTACTTTGACACCACCATCGACCGGAAGAGGTACACCAGCACCA
AAGAGGTGCTGGACGCCACCCTGATCCACCAGAGCATCACCGGCCTGTACGAGACACGGATCGACCTGTC
TCAGCTGGGAGGCGACAAAAGGCCGGCGGCCACGAAAAAGGCCGGCCAGGCAAAAAAGAAAAAGTAAGAA
TTCCTAGAGCTCGCTGATCAGCCTCGACTGTGCCTTCTAGTTGCCAGCCATCTGTTGTTTGCCCCTCCCC
CGTGCCTTCCTTGACCCTGGAAGGTGCCACTCCCACTGTCCTTTCCTAATAAAATGAGGAAATTGCATCG
CATTGTCTGAGTAGGTGTCATTCTATTCTGGGGGGTGGGGTGGGGCAGGACAGCAAGGGGGAGGATTGGG
AAGAGAATAGCAGGCATGCTGGGGAGCGGCCGCAGGAACCCCTAGTGATGGAGTTGGCCACTCCCTCTCT
GCGCGCTCGCTCGCTCACTGAGGCCGGGCGACCAAAGGTCGCCCGACGCCCGGGCTTTGCCCGGGCGGCC
TCAGTGAGCGAGCGAGCGCGCAGCTGCCTGCAGGGGCGCCTGATGCGGTATTTTCTCCTTACGCATCTGT
GCGGTATTTCACACCGCATA
[95 nt withheld, positions 8491-8585]
T
[46 nt withheld, positions 8587-8632]
C
[141 nt withheld, positions 8634-8774]
CCTTTGACGTTGGAGTCCACGTTCTTT
[37 nt withheld, positions 8802-8838]
ACTCTATCTCGGGCTATTCTTTTGATTTATAAGGGATTTTGCCGATTTCGGTCTATTGGTTAAAAAATGA
GCTGATTTAACAAAAATTTAACGCGAATTTTAACAAAATATTAACGTTTACAATTTTATGGTGCACTCTC
AGTACAATCTGCTCTGATGCCGCATAGTTAAGCCAGCCCCGACACCCGCCAACACCCGCTGACGCGCCCT
GACGGGCTTGTCTGCTCCCGGCATCCGCTTACAGACAAGCTGTGACCGTCTCCGGGAGCTGCATGTGTCA
GAGGTTTTCACCGTCATCACCGAAACGCGCGAGACGAAAGGGCCTCGTGATACGCCTATTTTTATAGGTT
AATGTCATGATAATAATGGTTTCTTAGACGTCAGGTGGCACTTTTCGGGGAAATGTGCGCGGAACCCCTA
TTTGTTTATTTTTCTAAATACATTCAAATATGTATCCGCTCATGAGACAATAACCCTGATAAATGCTTCA
ATAATATTGAAAAAGGAAGAGTATGAGTATTCAACATTTCCGTGTCGCCCTTATTCCCTTTTTTGCGGCA
TTTTGCCTTCCTGTTTTTGCTCACCCAGAAACGCTGGTGAAAGTAAAAGATGCTGAAGATCAGTTGGGTG
CACGAGTGGGTTACATCGAACTGGATCTCAACAGCGGTAAGATCCTTGAGAGTTTTCGCCCCGAAGAACG
TTTTCCAATGATGAGCACTTTTAAAGTTCTGCTATGTGGCGCGGTATTATCCCGTATTGACGCCGGGCAA
GAGCAACTCGGTCGCCGCATACACTATTCTCAGAATGACTTGGTTGAGTACTCACCAGTCACAGAAAAGC
ATCTTACGGATGGCATGACAGTAAGAGAATTATGCAGTGCTGCCATAACCATGAGTGATAACACTGCGGC
CAACTTACTTCTGACAACGATCGGAGGACCGAAGGAGCTAACCGCTTTTTTGCACAACATGGGGGATCAT
GTAACTCGCCTTGATCGTTGGGAACCGGAGCTGAATGAAGCCATACCAAACGACGAGCGTGACACCACGA
TGCCTGTAGCAATGGCAACAACGTTGCGCAAACTATTAACTGGCGAACTACTTACTCTAGCTTCCCGGCA
ACAATTAATAGACTGGATGGAGGCGGATAAAGTTGCAGGACCACTTCTGCGCTCGGCCCTTCCGGCTGGC
TGGTTTATTGCTGATAAATCTGGAGCCGGTGAGCGTGGAAGCCGCGGTATCATTGCAGCACTGGGGCCAG
ATGGTAAGCCCTCCCGTATCGTAGTTATCTACACGACGGGGAGTCAGGCAACTATGGATGAACGAAATAG
ACAGATCGCTGAGATAGGTGCCTCACTGATTAAGCATTGGTAA
